Addgene plasmid #192748: pDONR221-RBM11
Purpose: Gateway entry vector encoding human RBM11
Depositing lab: Summer Thyme. Depositing organization: University of Alabama at Birmingham.
Backbone
  Vector backbone: pDONR221
  Backbone manufacturer: Invitrogen
  Vector type: Gateway Entry Vector
Growth in bacteria
  Bacterial resistance: Kanamycin, 50 μg/mL
  Growth temperature: 37°C
  Growth strain: DH5alpha
  Copy number: High Copy
Gene/Insert
  Gene/Insert name: RBM11
  Species: H. sapiens (human)
  Insert size (bp): 846
  Entrez Gene: RBM11
  Promoter: None
  Cloning method: Gateway Cloning
  Sequencing primers: 5′ M13 forward; 3′ M13 reverse
Terms and licenses: Academic/Nonprofit Terms; Industry Terms: Not Available to Industry
Depositor comments: cDNA encodes NP_658983.3
How to cite: pDONR221-RBM11 was a gift from Summer Thyme (Addgene plasmid # 192748 ; http://n2t.net/addgene:192748 ; RRID:Addgene_192748)
