[The description below was written by a language model from this plasmid's Addgene catalogue record and pLannotate feature annotations shown in this document.]
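Description:
pDONR221-RBM11 is a Gateway entry clone built on the Invitrogen pDONR221 backbone, carrying the human RBM11 coding sequence. The sequenced plasmid is about 3.4 kb. It is maintained in E. coli at high copy number through a ColE1/pUC-type origin of replication and is selected with kanamycin via an aminoglycoside phosphotransferase (KanR) gene.

The insert is recorded as 846 bp, with the annotated RBM11 open reading frame occupying nearly all of that span, and the depositor notes that the cDNA corresponds to a specific RefSeq protein isoform. RBM11 is an RNA-binding protein described as a tissue-specific splicing factor implicated in alternative splicing during neuron and germ cell differentiation, acting in part by antagonising the SR protein SRSF1. The ORF is flanked by attL1 and attL2, the recombination sites left after a BP reaction, which allow directional transfer into any attR-containing destination vector by an LR Clonase reaction.

As is typical of entry vectors, there is no promoter driving the insert, so the plasmid is not itself an expression construct. The rrnB T1 and T2 terminators upstream of attL1 insulate the cassette from read-through transcription from the backbone. A T7 promoter lies just beyond attL2, oriented back toward the insert on the antisense strand. The short lacI and lacZα fragments annotated upstream are backbone remnants rather than functional genes. M13 forward and reverse priming sites are used for sequence verification. The construct serves as a shuttle source of human RBM11 for generating expression clones in the user's system of choice. The record does not state whether a stop codon is retained for C-terminal fusions.
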