Features (pLannotate 1.2.2; 10 found; start..end, strand, type, name):
    121..213     +  CDS            lacI (fragment): lac repressor; lacI; The lac repressor binds to the lac operator to inhibit transcription in E. coli. This inhibition can be relieved by adding lactose or isopropyl-β-D-thiogalactopyranoside (IPTG).
    268..295     -  terminator     rrnB T2 terminator: transcription terminator T2 from the E. coli rrnB gene
    427..470     +  terminator     rrnB T1 terminator: Escherichia coli rrnB; transcription terminator T1 from the E. coli rrnB gene
    517..553     -  CDS            lacZα (fragment): LacZα fragment of β-galactosidase; lacZ fragment
    569..668     +  protein_bind   attL1: mutant version of attL; recombination site for the Gateway® LR reaction LR Clonase™
    686..1528    +  CDS            RBM11: RBM11_HUMAN - Experimental evidence at protein level: Swiss-Prot protein existence level 1. Tissue-specific splicing factor with potential implication in the regulation of alternative splicing during neuron and germ cell differentiation. Antagonizes SRSF1-mediated BCL-X splicing. May affect the choice of alternative 5' splice sites by binding to specific sequences in exons and antagonizing the SR protein SRSF1. From Homo sapiens (Human).
   1533..1632    -  protein_bind   attL2: mutant version of attL; recombination site for the Gateway® LR reaction LR Clonase™
   1650..1668    -  promoter       T7 promoter: promoter for bacteriophage T7 RNA polymerase
   1802..2611    +  CDS            KanR: aminoglycoside phosphotransferase; aph(3')-Ia; confers resistance to kanamycin in bacteria or G418 (Geneticin®) in eukaryotes
   2758..3346    +  rep_origin     ori: high-copy-number ColE1/pMB1/pBR322/pUC origin of replication
>Addgene plasmid #192748 | pDONR221-RBM11 | addgene full sequence | sequence record 377790 | Addgene NGS Result
CTTTCCTGCGTTATCCCCTGATTCTGTGGATAACCGTATTACCGCCTTTGAGTGAGCTGATACCGCTCGC
CGCAGCCGAACGACCGAGCGCAGCGAGTCAGTGAGCGAGGAAGCGGAAGAGCGCCCAATACGCAAACCGC
CTCTCCCCGCGCGTTGGCCGATTCATTAATGCAGCTGGCACGACAGGTTTCCCGACTGGAAAGCGGGCAG
TGAGCGCAACGCAATTAATACGCGTACCGCTAGCCAGGAAGAGTTTGTAGAAACGCAAAAAGGCCATCCG
TCAGGATGGCCTTCTGCTTAGTTTGATGCCTGGCAGTTTATGGCGGGCGTCCTGCCCGCCACCCTCCGGG
CCGTTGCTTCACAACGTTCAAATCCGCTCCCGGCGGATTTGTCCTACTCAGGAGAGCGTTCACCGACAAA
CAACAGATAAAACGAAAGGCCCAGTCTTCCGACTGAGCCTTTCGTTTTATTTGATGCCTGGCAGTTCCCT
ACTCTCGCGTTAACGCTAGCATGGATGTTTTCCCAGTCACGACGTTGTAAAACGACGGCCAGTCTTAAGC
TCGGGCCCCAAATAATGATTTTATTTTGACTGATAGTGACCTGTTCGTTGCAACAAATTGATGAGCAATG
CTTTTTTATAATGCCAACTTTGTACAAAAAAGCAGGCTTCGAAGGAGATACCACCATGTTCCCTGCTCAG
GAGGAGGCCGACAGGACCGTGTTTGTTGGGAATTTAGAGGCCCGAGTTCGGGAAGAGATTCTGTACGAGC
TGTTCCTTCAGGCGGGGCCACTAACCAAAGTGACTATATGCAAAGACAGAGAAGGAAAGCCAAAGTCTTT
TGGATTTGTCTGCTTTAAACACCCAGAATCGGTGTCTTATGCCATAGCTTTGCTGAATGGAATTCGTTTA
TATGGAAGACCAATTAACGTGCAGTATCGATTTGGGAGTTCTCGCTCTTCTGAACCAGCTAACCAAAGTT
TTGAGAGCTGTGTTAAGATAAATTCACACAACTACAGGAATGAAGAAATGTTGGTGGGCAGATCTTCCTT
TCCCATGCAGTATTTTCCAATTAATAATACTTCTTTACCTCAAGAATATTTTCTCTTTCAGAAGATGCAG
TGGCATGTGTATAATCCAGTGCTGCAGCTTCCTTACTATGAAATGACAGCTCCACTTCCTAATAGTGCAT
CCGTGTCTTCCTCACTGAATCATGTTCCAGATCTTGAGGCTGGACCCAGCTCATATAAATGGACTCACCA
ACAACCAAGTGACTCTGACCTTTATCAGATGACAGCTCCACTTCCTAATAGTGCATCCGTGTCTTCCTCA
CTGAATCATGTTCCAGATCTTGAGGCTGGACCCAGCTCATATAAATGGACTCACCAACAACCAAGTGACT
CTGACCTTTATCAGATGAATAAACGAAAGAGACAAAAGCAAACAAGTGATAGTGATAGTAGCACAGACAA
CAACAGAGGCAACGAATGTAGCCAAAAGTTCCGAAAGTCTAAGAAGAAGAAAAGATACTAGGACCCAGCT
TTCTTGTACAAAGTTGGCATTATAAGAAAGCATTGCTTATCAATTTGTTGCAACGAACAGGTCACTATCA
GTCAAAATAAAATCATTATTTGCCATCCAGCTGATATCCCCTATAGTGAGTCGTATTACATGGTCATAGC
TGTTTCCTGGCAGCTCTGGCCCGTGTCTCAAAATCTCTGATGTTACATTGCACAAGATAAAAATATATCA
TCATGAACAATAAAACTGTCTGCTTACATAAACAGTAATACAAGGGGTGTTATGAGCCATATTCAACGGG
AAACGTCGAGGCCGCGATTAAATTCCAACATGGATGCTGATTTATATGGGTATAAATGGGCTCGCGATAA
TGTCGGGCAATCAGGTGCGACAATCTATCGCTTGTATGGGAAGCCCGATGCGCCAGAGTTGTTTCTGAAA
CATGGCAAAGGTAGCGTTGCCAATGATGTTACAGATGAGATGGTCAGACTAAACTGGCTGACGGAATTTA
TGCCTCTTCCGACCATCAAGCATTTTATCCGTACTCCTGATGATGCATGGTTACTCACCACTGCGATCCC
CGGAAAAACAGCATTCCAGGTATTAGAAGAATATCCTGATTCAGGTGAAAATATTGTTGATGCGCTGGCA
GTGTTCCTGCGCCGGTTGCATTCGATTCCTGTTTGTAATTGTCCTTTTAACAGCGATCGCGTATTTCGTC
TCGCTCAGGCGCAATCACGAATGAATAACGGTTTGGTTGATGCGAGTGATTTTGATGACGAGCGTAATGG
CTGGCCTGTTGAACAAGTCTGGAAAGAAATGCATAAACTTTTGCCATTCTCACCGGATTCAGTCGTCACT
CATGGTGATTTCTCACTTGATAACCTTATTTTTGACGAGGGGAAATTAATAGGTTGTATTGATGTTGGAC
GAGTCGGAATCGCAGACCGATACCAGGATCTTGCCATCCTATGGAACTGCCTCGGTGAGTTTTCTCCTTC
ATTACAGAAACGGCTTTTTCAAAAATATGGTATTGATAATCCTGATATGAATAAATTGCAGTTTCATTTG
ATGCTCGATGAGTTTTTCTAATCAGAATTGGTTAATTGGTTGTAACACTGGCAGAGCATTACGCTGACTT
GACGGGACGGCGCAAGCTCATGACCAAAATCCCTTAACGTGAGTTACGCGTCGTTCCACTGAGCGTCAGA
CCCCGTAGAAAAGATCAAAGGATCTTCTTGAGATCCTTTTTTTCTGCGCGTAATCTGCTGCTTGCAAACA
AAAAAACCACCGCTACCAGCGGTGGTTTGTTTGCCGGATCAAGAGCTACCAACTCTTTTTCCGAAGGTAA
CTGGCTTCAGCAGAGCGCAGATACCAAATACTGTTCTTCTAGTGTAGCCGTAGTTAGGCCACCACTTCAA
GAACTCTGTAGCACCGCCTACATACCTCGCTCTGCTAATCCTGTTACCAGTGGCTGCTGCCAGTGGCGAT
AAGTCGTGTCTTACCGGGTTGGACTCAAGACGATAGTTACCGGATAAGGCGCAGCGGTCGGGCTGAACGG
GGGGTTCGTGCACACAGCCCAGCTTGGAGCGAACGACCTACACCGAACTGAGATACCTACAGCGTGAGCT
ATGAGAAAGCGCCACGCTTCCCGAAGGGAGAAAGGCGGACAGGTATCCGGTAAGCGGCAGGGTCGGAACA
GGAGAGCGCACGAGGGAGCTTCCAGGGGGAAACGCCTGGTATCTTTATAGTCCTGTCGGGTTTCGCCACC
TCTGACTTGAGCGTCGATTTTTGTGATGCTCGTCAGGGGGGCGGAGCCTATGGAAAAACGCCAGCAACGC
GGCCTTTTTACGGTTCCTGGCCTTTTGCTGGCCTTTTGCTCACATGTT
